>Addgene plasmid #8831 | pRK603 | depositor full sequence | sequence record 6761 | Author sequence
GACGTCTAAGAAACCATTATTATCATGACATTAACCTATAAAAATAGGCGTATCACGAGGCCCTTTCGTC
TTCACCTCGAGTCCCTATCAGTGATAGAGATTGACATCCCTATCAGTGATAGAGATACTGAGCACATCAG
CAGGACGCACTGACCGAATTCATTAAAGAGGAGAAAGGTACCATGGGAGAAAGCTTGTTTAAGGGGCCGC
GTGATTACAACCCGATATCGAGCACCATTTGTCATTTGACGAATGAATCTGATGGGCACACAACATCGTT
GTATGGTATTGGATTTGGGCCCTTCATCATTACAAACAAGCACTTGTTTAGAAGAAATAATGGAACACTG
TTGGTCCAATCACTACATGGTGTATTCAAGGTCAAGAACACCACGACTTTGCAACAACACCTCATCGATG
GGCGGGACATGATCATTATTCGAATGCCTAAGGATTTCCCACCATTTCCTCAAAAGCTGAAATTTCGCGA
GCCACAACGGGAAGAGCGCATTTGTCTTGTGACAACCAACTTCCAAACTAAGAGCATGTCTAGCATGGTG
TCAGACACTAGTTGCACATTCCCTTCATCTGATGGCATATTCTGGAAGCATTGGATTCAAACCAAGGATG
GGCAGTGTGGCAGTCCATTAGTATCAACTCGAGATGGGTTCATTGTTGGTATACACTCAGCATCGAATTT
CACCAACACAAACAATTATTTCACAAGCGTGCCGAAAAACTTCATGGAATTGTTGACAAATCAGGAGGCG
CAGCAGTGGGTTAGTGGTTGGCGATTAAATGCTGACTCAGTATTGTGGGGGGGCCATAAAGTTTTCATGG
ACAAACCTGAAGAGCCTTTTCAGCCAGTTAAGGAAGCGACTCAACTCATGAATTAATAAGGATCCCATGG
TACGCGTGCTAGAGGCATCAAATAAAACGAAAGGCTCAGTCGAAAGACTGGGCCTTTCGTTTTATCTGTT
GTTTGTCGGTGAACGCTCTCCTGAGTAGGACAAATCCGCCGCCCTAGACCTAGGGGATATATTCCGCTTC
CTCGCTCACTGACTCGCTACGCTCGGTCGTTCGACTGCGGCGAGCGGAAATGGCTTACGAACGGGGCGGA
GATTTCCTGGAAGATGCCAGGAAGATACTTAACAGGGAAGTGAGAGGGCCGCGGCAAAGCCGTTTTTCCA
TAGGCTCCGCCCCCCTGACAAGCATCACGAAATCTGACGCTCAAATCAGTGGTGGCGAAACCCGACAGGA
CTATAAAGATACCAGGCGTTTCCCCCTGGCGGCTCCCTCGTGCGCTCTCCTGTTCCTGCCTTTCGGTTTA
CCGGTGTCATTCCGCTGTTATGGCCGCGTTTGTCTCATTCCACGCCTGACACTCAGTTCCGGGTAGGCAG
TTCGCTCCAAGCTGGACTGTATGCACGAACCCCCCGTTCAGTCCGACCGCTGCGCCTTATCCGGTAACTA
TCGTCTTGAGTCCAACCCGGAAAGACATGCAAAAGCACCACTGGCAGCAGCCACTGGTAATTGATTTAGA
GGAGTTAGTCTTGAAGTCATGCGCCGGTTAAGGCTAAACTGAAAGGACAAGTTTTGGTGACTGCGCTCCT
CCAAGCCAGTTACCTCGGTTCAAAGAGTTGGTAGCTCAGAGAACCTTCGAAAAACCGCCCTGCAAGGCGG
TTTTTTCGTTTTCAGAGCAAGAGATTACGCGCAGACCAAAACGATCTCAAGAAGATCATCTTATTAATCA
GATAAAATATTTCTAGATTTCAGTGCAATTTATCTCTTCAAATGTAGCACCTGAAGTCAGCCCCATACGA
TATAAGTTGTTACTAGTGCTTGGATTCTCACCAATAAAAAACGCCCGGCGGCAACCGAGCGTTCTGAACA
AATCCAGATGGAGTTCTGAGGTCATTACTGGATCTATCAACAGGAGTCCAAGCGAGCTCTCGAACCCCAG
AGTCCCGCTCAGAAGAACTCGTCAAGAAGGCGATAGAAGGCGATGCGCTGCGAATCGGGAGCGGCGATAC
CGTAAAGCACGAGGAAGCGGTCAGCCCATTCGCCGCCAAGCTCTTCAGCAATATCACGGGTAGCCAACGC
TATGTCCTGATAGCGGTCCGCCACACCCAGCCGGCCACAGTCGATGAATCCAGAAAAGCGGCCATTTTCC
ACCATGATATTCGGCAAGCAGGCATCGCCATGGGTCACGACGAGATCCTCGCCGTCGGGCATGCGCGCCT
TGAGCCTGGCGAACAGTTCGGCTGGCGCGAGCCCCTGATGCTCTTCGTCCAGATCATCCTGATCGACAAG
ACCGGCTTCCATCCGAGTACGTGCTCGCTCGATGCGATGTTTCGCTTGGTGGTCGAATGGGCAGGTAGCC
GGATCAAGCGTATGCAGCCGCCGCATTGCATCAGCCATGATGGATACTTTCTCGGCAGGAGCAAGGTGAG
ATGACAGGAGATCCTGCCCCGGCACTTCGCCCAATAGCAGCCAGTCCCTTCCCGCTTCAGTGACAACGTC
GAGCACAGCTGCGCAAGGAACGCCCGTCGTGGCCAGCCACGATAGCCGCGCTGCCTCGTCCTGCAGTTCA
TTCAGGGCACCGGACAGGTCGGTCTTGACAAAAAGAACCGGGCGCCCCTGCGCTGACAGCCGGAACACGG
CGGCATCAGAGCAGCCGATTGTCTGTTGTGCCCAGTCATAGCCGAATAGCCTCTCCACCCAAGCGGCCGG
AGAACCTGCGTGCAATCCATCTTGTTCAATCATGCGAAACGATCCTCATCCTGTCTCTTGATCAGATCTT
GATCCCCTGCGCCATCAGATCCTTGGCGGCAAGAAAGCCATCCAGTTTACTTTGCAGGGCTTCCCAACCT
TACCAGAGGGCGCCCCAGCTGGCAATTCC
Features (pLannotate 1.2.2; 8 found; start..end, strand, type, name):
     82..155     +  promoter       PLtetO-1 promoter: modified phage lambda PL promoter with tet operator sites (Lutz and Bujard, 1997)
    186..893     +  CDS            TEV protease: tobacco etch virus protease (Kapust et al., 2001)
    929..1015    +  terminator     rrnB T1 terminator: Escherichia coli rrnB; transcription terminator T1 from the E. coli rrnB gene
   1042..1097    -  rep_origin     RSF ori (fragment): Plasmids containing the RSF 1030 origin of replication can be propagated in E. coli cells that contain additional plasmids with compatible origins.
   1185..1730    -  rep_origin     p15A ori: Plasmids containing the medium-copy-number p15A origin of replication can be propagated in E. coli cells that contain a second plasmid with the ColE1 origin.
   1844..1938    -  terminator     lambda t0 terminator: transcription terminator from phage lambda
   1972..2763    -  CDS            neo: KKA2_KLEPN - Also known as kan, nptII. Experimental evidence at protein level: Swiss-Prot protein existence level 1. Resistance to kanamycin, neomycin, paromomycin, ribostamycin, butirosin and gentamicin B. From Klebsiella pneumoniae.
   2795..15      -  CDS            tnpA (fragment) (across the origin): TN5P_ECOLX - Also known as tnp. Experimental evidence at protein level: Swiss-Prot protein existence level 1. Mediates transposition of transposon Tn5 by a 'cut and paste' mechanism. First, the monomeric transposase binds the 19 bp inverted DNA repeats flanking the transposon. Then, dimerization of the DNA- bound transposase creates a synaptic DNA complex. After nicking of the first DNA strand, excision of the transposon proceeds through a series of intermediates. The transposase then mediates the insertion of the transposon at a new site by strand transfer. The activity of the wild- type tran
