[The description below was written by a language model from this plasmid's Addgene catalogue record and pLannotate feature annotations shown in this document.]
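Description:
pRK603 is a bacterial expression plasmid built on the pZA31 backbone from the pZ modular vector series. It is designed to supply tobacco etch virus (TEV) protease inside E. coli cells so that fusion proteins carrying a TEV recognition site can be cleaved in vivo. It replicates from the p15A origin, which the catalogue lists as low copy. This origin is compatible with ColE1-type plasmids, so pRK603 can coexist with a separate vector encoding the substrate fusion protein. Selection is by kanamycin, conferred by a neo/nptII gene that is followed by the lambda t0 terminator. A short tnpA fragment next to the marker appears to be a remnant of the Tn5 source of the resistance cassette, and the small RSF ori fragment is probably an annotation hit on origin-flanking sequence rather than a functional second replicon.

The payload is an approximately 700 bp coding sequence for the S219D mutant of TEV protease, cloned between KpnI and BamHI sites. It is transcribed from the PLtetO-1 promoter, a phage lambda PL derivative carrying tet operator sites, and terminated by rrnB T1. The plasmid does not encode Tet repressor, so protease expression is constitutive in ordinary hosts. In strains that produce TetR, such as DH5alphaPro or BL21Pro, expression becomes repressible and inducible, which lets the timing of intracellular processing be controlled.

The catalogue gives a backbone size of 6700 bp, whereas the annotated depositor full sequence is only 2,899 nt. That shorter sequence nonetheless contains a complete expression cassette, origin and marker, and the record does not explain the discrepancy.
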