Addgene plasmid #8831: pRK603
Depositing lab: David Waugh. Depositing organization: National Cancer Institute (NCI). Publication: Controlled intracellular processing of fusion proteins by TEV protease. Kapust RB, Waugh DS. Protein Expr Purif. 2000 Jul . 19(2):312-8. 10.1006/prep.2000.1251 PubMed 10873547.
Backbone
  Vector backbone: pZA31
  Backbone manufacturer: Herman Bujard Lab
  Backbone size w/o insert (bp): 6700
  Vector type: Bacterial Expression
Growth in bacteria
  Bacterial resistance: Kanamycin, 50 μg/mL
  Growth temperature: 37°C
  Growth strain: BL21-Pro
  Growth instructions: For best results, perform intracellular processing experiments at 30C.
  Copy number: Low Copy
Gene/Insert
  Gene/Insert name: TEV protease, S219D mutant (alt name: tobacco etch virus protease)
  Species: tobacco etch virus
  Insert size (bp): 700
  Mutation: S219D mutant
  Cloning method: Restriction Enzyme; 5′ cloning site KpnI (not destroyed); 3′ cloning site BamHI (not destroyed)
  Sequencing primers: 5′ pLTet-F
Resource information
  A portion of this plasmid was derived from a plasmid made by: ATCC
Terms and licenses: Academic/Nonprofit Terms; Industry Terms: Not Available to Industry
Depositor comments: This TEV protease expression vector is intended to be used for controlled intracellular processing of fusion proteins (TEV protease substrates) in E. coli. Expression of the TEV protease gene on pRK603 will be constitutive unless the host strain produces Tet repressor. Regulated expression can be achieved in DH5alphaPro or BL21Pro cells (Clontech).
How to cite: pRK603 was a gift from David Waugh (Addgene plasmid # 8831 ; http://n2t.net/addgene:8831 ; RRID:Addgene_8831)
