>Addgene plasmid #8831 | pRK603 | addgene partial sequence | sequence record 63719 | pLTet-F 5'-ACTGAGCACATCAGCAGGAC-3'
AGCTTGTTTAAGGGGCCGCGTGATTACAACCCGATATCGAGCACCATTTGTCATTTGACGAATGAATCTG
ATGGGCACACAACATCGTTGTATGGTATTGGATTTGGGCCCTTCATCATTACAAACAAGCACTTGTTTAG
AAGAAATAATGGAACACTGTTGGTCCAATCACTACATGGTGTATTCAAGGTCAAGAACACCACGACTTTG
CAACAACACCTCATCGATGGGCGGGACATGATCATTATTCGAATGCCTAAGGATTTCCCACCATTTCCTC
AAAAGCTGAAATTTCGCGAGCCACAACGGGAAGAGCGCATTTGTCTTGTGACAACCAACTTCCAAACTAA
GAGCATGTCTAGCATGGTGTCAGACACTAGTTGCACATTCCCTTCATCTGATGGCATATTCTGGAAGCAT
TGGATTCAAACCAAGGATGGGCAGTGTGGCAGTCCATTAGTATCAACTCGAGATGGGTTCATTGTTGGTA
TACACTCAGCATCGAATTTCACCAACACAAACAATTATTTCACAAGCGTGCCGAAAAACTTCATGGAATT
GTTGACAAATCAGGAGGCGCAGCAGTGGGTTAGTGGTTGGCGATTAAATGCTGACTCAGTATTGTGGGGG
GGCCATAAAGTTTTCATGGACAAACCTGAAGAGCCTTTTCAGCCAGTTAAGGAAGCGACTCAACTCATGA
ATTAATAAGGATCCCATGGTACGCGTGCTAGAGGCATCAA
